Addgene plasmid #241285: pBD_PYR1_156
Purpose: (Empty Backbone) Backbone for PYR1 sensor library assembly from oligopools; domesticated for golden gate cloning
Depositing lab: Sean Cutler. Depositing organization: University of California, Riverside. Publication: Unusually Broad-spectrum small-molecule sensing using a single protein scaffold. Tian H, Beltran J, George W, Lenert-Mondou C, Seder N, Davis ZI, Swift SD, Girke T, Whitehead TA, Wheeldon I, Cutler SR. bioRxiv [Preprint]. 2025 May 15:2025.05.15.654352. doi: 10.1101/2025.05.15.654352. PubMed 40462935.
Backbone
  Vector backbone: pBD-GAL4-cam
  Vector type: Yeast Expression
Growth in bacteria
  Bacterial resistance: Chloramphenicol, 25 μg/mL
  Growth temperature: 37°C
  Growth strain: DH5alpha
  Copy number: High Copy
Gene/Insert
  Gene/Insert name: None
Terms and licenses: Academic/Nonprofit Terms; Industry Terms: Not Available to Industry
Depositor comments: Cutler lab uses this with yeast strain Mav99 but has tested it with Mav203 (commercially available) and it works well with that strain too. Please visit https://doi.org/10.1101/2025.05.15.654352 for bioRxiv preprint.
How to cite: pBD_PYR1_156 was a gift from Sean Cutler (Addgene plasmid # 241285 ; http://n2t.net/addgene:241285 ; RRID:Addgene_241285)
