[The description below was written by a language model from this plasmid's Addgene catalogue record and pLannotate feature annotations shown in this document.]
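Description:
pBD_PYR1_156 is a yeast expression shuttle vector of about 6.6 kb built on the pBD-GAL4-cam two-hybrid "bait" backbone. It is deposited as an empty backbone for assembling libraries of PYR1-based small-molecule sensors from oligonucleotide pools. The record describes it as domesticated for Golden Gate cloning, which normally means that internal type IIS restriction sites have been removed, although neither the enzyme nor the layout of the cloning site is stated. In E. coli the plasmid replicates at high copy from a ColE1/pUC-type origin and is selected with chloramphenicol through a cat promoter-driven CmR gene. Only a nonfunctional fragment of β-lactamase remains. An f1 origin is also present, along with residual lac promoter/operator, lacI, rop and bom fragments carried over from ancestral vectors. In yeast it is maintained by the 2μ origin and selected by tryptophan prototrophy through the TRP1 marker and its own promoter.

The expression cassette uses the S. cerevisiae ADH1 promoter to drive the GAL4 DNA-binding domain. This is followed in the same orientation by only a short fragment of Arabidopsis thaliana PYR1, the abscisic acid receptor, and then by the ADH1 terminator, with a reverse-oriented T7 promoter lying between them. The partial PYR1 segment fits the catalogue's listing of no insert, since variant-encoding library fragments are presumably added to complete a GAL4 BD–PYR1 fusion. Such fusions suit yeast two-hybrid-style assays in which a ligand-bound receptor recruits an activation-domain partner to switch on reporters, though the record does not name the partner construct. The depositors report using the plasmid in the yeast strain Mav99 and note that it also works well in Mav203.
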