Features (pLannotate 1.2.2; 21 found; start..end, strand, type, name):
     10..406     +  promoter       ADH1 promoter: S. cerevisiae ADH1; promoter for alcohol dehydrogenase 1
    434..874     +  CDS            GAL4 DNA binding domain: DNA binding domain of the GAL4 transcriptional activator; Saccharomyces cerevisiae GAL4 (truncated)
    884..1039    +  CDS            PYR1 (fragment): PYR1_ARATH - Also known as ABIP6 From Arabidopsis thaliana (Mouse-ear cress).
   1073..1091    -  promoter       T7 promoter: promoter for bacteriophage T7 RNA polymerase
   1113..1300    +  terminator     ADH1 terminator: S. cerevisiae ADH1; transcription terminator for the S. cerevisiae alcohol dehydrogenase 1 (ADH1) gene
   1353..2027    -  CDS            TRP1: phosphoribosylanthranilate isomerase, required for tryptophan biosynthesis; S. cerevisiae TRP1; yeast auxotrophic marker
   2028..2129    -  promoter       TRP1 promoter: S. cerevisiae TRP1
   2167..2183    -  protein_bind   lac operator: The lac repressor binds to the lac operator to inhibit transcription in E. coli. This inhibition can be relieved by adding lactose or isopropyl-β-D-thiogalactopyranoside (IPTG). lac repressor encoded by lacI
   2191..2221    -  promoter       lac promoter: promoter for the E. coli lac operon
   2236..2257    -  protein_bind   CAP binding site: CAP binding activates transcription in the presence of cAMP. E. coli catabolite activator protein
   2270..2311    -  CDS            lacI (fragment): lac repressor; lacI; The lac repressor binds to the lac operator to inhibit transcription in E. coli. This inhibition can be relieved by adding lactose or isopropyl-β-D-thiogalactopyranoside (IPTG).
   2329..2433    -  promoter       AmpR promoter: bla
   2460..2888    +  rep_origin     f1 ori (sequence partly withheld): f1 bacteriophage origin of replication; arrow indicates direction of (+) strand synthesis
   2945..2998    -  CDS            lacI (fragment): lac repressor; lacI; The lac repressor binds to the lac operator to inhibit transcription in E. coli. This inhibition can be relieved by adding lactose or isopropyl-β-D-thiogalactopyranoside (IPTG).
   3181..3769    -  rep_origin     ori: high-copy-number ColE1/pMB1/pBR322/pUC origin of replication
   3941..4130    -  CDS            bla(M) (fragment): β-lactamase lacking the signal sequence; bla(M); allows cytosolic expression of β-lactamase
   4226..4328    +  promoter       cat promoter: promoter of the E. coli cat gene encoding chloramphenicol acetyltransferase
   4329..4988    +  CDS            CmR: chloramphenicol acetyltransferase; cat; confers resistance to chloramphenicol
   5296..5331    +  CDS            rop (fragment): Rop protein, which maintains plasmids at low copy number; rop
   5433..5482    +  misc_feature   bom (fragment): basis of mobility region from pBR322
   5483..6647    +  rep_origin     2μ ori: yeast 2μ plasmid origin of replication
>Addgene plasmid #241285 | pBD_PYR1_156 | addgene full sequence | sequence record 484589 | Addgene NGS Result
GCTTGCATGCAACTTCTTTTCTTTTTTTTTCTTTTCTCTCTCCCCCGTTGTTGTCTCACCATATCCGCAA
TGACAAAAAAATGATGGAAGACACTAAAGGAAAAAATTAACGACAAAGACAGCACCAACAGATGTCGTTG
TTCCAGAGCTGATGAGGGGTATCTCGAAGCACACGAAACTTTTTCCTTCCTTCATTCACGCACACTACTC
TCTAATGAGCAACGGTATACGGCCTTCCTTCCAGTTACTTGAATTTGAAATAAAAAAAAGTTTGCTGTCT
TGCTATCAAGTATAAATAGACCTGCAATTATTAATCTTTTGTTTCCTCGTCATTGTTCTCGTTCCCTTTC
TTCCTTGTTTCTTTTTCTGCACAATATTTCAAGCTATACCAAGCATACAATCAACTCCAAGCTTGAAGCA
AGCCTCCTGAAAGATGAAGCTACTGTCTTCTATCGAACAAGCATGCGATATTTGCCGACTTAAAAAGCTC
AAGTGCTCCAAAGAAAAACCGAAGTGCGCCAAGTGTCTGAAGAACAACTGGGAGTGTCGCTACTCTCCCA
AAACCAAAAGGTCCCCGCTGACTAGGGCACATCTGACAGAAGTGGAATCAAGGCTAGAAAGACTGGAACA
GCTATTTCTACTGATTTTTCCTCGAGAAGACCTTGACATGATTTTGAAAATGGATTCTTTACAGGATATA
AAAGCATTGTTAACAGGATTATTTGTACAAGATAATGTGAATAAAGATGCCGTCACAGATAGATTGGCTT
CAGTGGAGACTGATATGCCTCTAACATTGAGACAGCATAGAATAAGTGCGACATCATCATCGGAAGAGAG
TAGTAACAAAGGTCAAAGACAGTTGACTGTATCGCCGGAATTCATGCCTTCGGAGTTAACACCAGAAGAA
CGATCGGAACTAAAAAACTCAATCGCCGAGTTCCACACATACCAACTCGATCCAGGAAGCTGTTCATCAC
TCCACGCGCAACGAATCCACGCGCCTCCGGAACTCGTCTGGTCAATCGTACGACGATTCGGAGACCTCGA
GGTCTCGGGTCGACTCTAGAGCCCTATAGTGAGTCGTATTACTGCAGCCAAGCTAATTCCGGGCGAATTT
CTTATGATTTATGATTTTTATTATTAAATAAGTTATAAAAAAAATAAGTGTATACAAATTTTAAAGTGAC
TCTTAGGTTTTAAAACGAAAATTCTTATTCTTGAGTAACTCTTTCCTGTAGGTCAGGTTGCTTTCTCAGG
TATAGCATGAGGTCGCTCTTATTGACCACACCTCTACCGGCATGCCGGCAAGTGCACAAACAATACTTAA
ATAAATACTACTCAGTAATAACCTATTTCTTAGCATTTTTGACGAAATTTGCTATTTTGTTAGAGTCTTT
TACACCATTTGTCTCCACACCTCCGCTTACATCAACACCAATAACGCCATTTAATCTAAGCGCATCACCA
ACATTTTCTGGCGTCAGTCCACCAGCTAACATAAAATGTAAGCTTTCGGGGCTCTCTTGCCTTCCAACCC
AGTCAGAAATCGAGTTCCAATCCAAAAGTTCACCTGTCCCACCTGCTTCTGAATCAAACAAGGGAATAAA
CGAATGAGGTTTCTGTGAAGCTGCACTGAGTAGTATGTTGCAGTCTTTTGGAAATACGAGTCTTTTAATA
ACTGGCAAACCGAGGAACTCTTGGTATTCTTGCCACGACTCATCTCCATGCAGTTGGACGATATCAATGC
CGTAATCATTGACCAGAGCCAAAACATCCTCCTTAGGTTGATTACGAAACACGCCAACCAAGTATTTCGG
AGTGCCTGAACTATTTTTATATGCTTTTACAAGACTTGAAATTTTCCTTGCAATAACCGGGTCAATTGTT
CTCTTTCTATTGGGCACACATATAATACCCAGCAAGTCAGCATCGGAATCTAGAGCACATTCTGCGGCCT
CTGTGCTCTGCAAGCCGCAAACTTTCACCAATGGACCAGAACTACCTGTGAAATTAATAACAGACATACT
CCAAGCTGCCTTTGTGTGCTTAATCACGTATACTCACGTGCTCAATAGTCACCAATGCCCTCCCTCTTGG
CCCTCTCCTTTTCTTTTTTCGACCGAATTAATTCGTAATCATGTCATAGCTGTTTCCTGTGTGAAATTGT
TATCCGCTCACAATTCCACACAACATACGAGCCGGAAGCATAAAGTGTAAAGCCTGGGGTGCCTAATGAG
TGAGCTAACTCACATTAATTGCGTTGCGCTCACTGCCCGCTTTCCAGTCGGGAAACCTGTCGTGCCAGCT
GGTTCTTTCCGCCTCAGGACTCTTCCTTTTTCAATATTATTGAAGCATTTATCAGGGTTATTGTCTCATG
AGCGGATACATATTTGAATGTATTTAGAAAAATAAACAAATAGGGGTTCCGCGCACATTTCCCCGAAAAG
TGCCACCTG
[124 nt withheld, positions 2460-2583]
C
[91 nt withheld, positions 2585-2675]
A
[49 nt withheld, positions 2677-2725]
CCTTTGACGTTGGAGTCCACGTTCTTT
[37 nt withheld, positions 2753-2789]
ACCCTATCTCGGTCTATTCTTTTGATTTATAAGGGATTTTGCCGATTTCGGCCTATTGGTTAAAAAATGA
GCTGATTTAACAAAAATTTAACGCGAATTTTAACAAAATATTAACGCTTACAATTTACGCGCCTAAATTA
TGCGGCCGCATATAACTGCATTAATGAATCGGCCAACGCGCGGGGAGAGGCGGTTTGCGTATTGGGCGCT
CTTCCGCTTCCTCGCTCACTGACTCGCTGCGCTCGGTCGTTCGGCTGCGGCGAGCGGTATCAGCTCACTC
AAAGGCGGTAATACGGTTATCCACAGAATCAGGGGATAACGCAGGAAAGAACATGTGAGCAAAAGGCCAG
CAAAAGGCCAGGAACCGTAAAAAGGCCGCGTTGCTGGCGTTTTTCCATAGGCTCCGCCCCCCTGACGAGC
ATCACAAAAATCGACGCTCAAGTCAGAGGTGGCGAAACCCGACAGGACTATAAAGATACCAGGCGTTTCC
CCCTGGAAGCTCCCTCGTGCGCTCTCCTGTTCCGACCCTGCCGCTTACCGGATACCTGTCCGCCTTTCTC
CCTTCGGGAAGCGTGGCGCTTTCTCATAGCTCACGCTGTAGGTATCTCAGTTCGGTGTAGGTCGTTCGCT
CCAAGCTGGGCTGTGTGCACGAACCCCCCGTTCAGCCCGACCGCTGCGCCTTATCCGGTAACTATCGTCT
TGAGTCCAACCCGGTAAGACACGACTTATCGCCACTGGCAGCAGCCACTGGTAACAGGATTAGCAGAGCG
AGGTATGTAGGCGGTGCTACAGAGTTCTTGAAGTGGTGGCCTAACTACGGCTACACTAGAAGAACAGTAT
TTGGTATCTGCGCTCTGCTGAAGCCAGTTACCTTCGGAAAAAGAGTTGGTAGCTCTTGATCCGGCAAACA
AACCACCGCTGGTAGCGGTGGTTTTTTTGTTTGCAAGCAGCAGATTACGCGCAGAAAAAAAGGATCTCAA
GAAGATCCTTTGATCTTTTCTACGGGGTCTGACGCTCAGTGGAACGAAAACTCACGTTAAGGGATTTTGG
TCATGAGATTATCAAAAAGGATCTTCACCTAGATCCTTTTAAATTAAAAATGAAGTTTTAAATCAATCTA
AAGTATATATGAGTAAACTTGGTCTGACAGTTACCAATGCTTAATCAGTGAGGCACCTATCTCAGCGATC
TGTCTATTTCGTTCATCCATAGTTGCCTGACTCCCCGTCGTGTAGATAACTACGATACGGGAGGGCTTAC
CATCTGGCCCCAGTGCTGCAATGATACCGCGGGACCCACGCTCACCGGCTCCAGATTTATCAGCAATAAA
CCAGCCAGCCGCCTGTGACGGAAGATCACTTCGCAGAATAAATAAATCCTGGTGTCCCTGTTGATACCGG
GAAGCCCTGGGCCAACTTTTGGCGAAAATGAGACGTTGATCGGCACGTAAGAGGTTCCAACTTTCACCAT
AATGAAATAAGATCACTACCGGGCGTATTTTTTGAGTTGTCGAGATTTTCAGGAGCTAAGGAAGCTAAAA
TGGAGAAAAAAATCACTGGATATACCACCGTTGATATATCCCAATGGCATCGTAAAGAACATTTTGAGGC
ATTTCAGTCAGTTGCTCAATGTACCTATAACCAGACCGTTCAGCTGGATATTACGGCCTTTTTAAAGACC
GTAAAGAAAAATAAGCACAAGTTTTATCCGGCCTTTATTCACATTCTTGCCCGCCTGATGAATGCTCATC
CGGAATTACGTATGGCAATGAAAGACGGTGAGCTGGTGATATGGGATAGTGTTCACCCTTGTTACACCGT
TTTCCATGAGCAAACTGAAACGTTTTCATCGCTCTGGAGTGAATACCACGACGATTTCCGGCAGTTTCTA
CACATATATTCGCAAGATGTGGCGTGTTACGGTGAAAACCTGGCCTATTTCCCTAAAGGGTTTATTGAGA
ATATGTTTTTCGTCTCAGCCAATCCCTGGGTGAGTTTCACCAGTTTTGATTTAAACGTGGCCAATATGGA
CAACTTCTTCGCCCCCGTTTTCACCATGGGCAAATATTATACGCAAGGCGACAAGGTGCTGATGCCGCTG
GCGATTCAGGTTCATCATGCCGTTTGTGATGGCTTCCATGTCGGCAGAATGCTTAATGAATTACAACAGT
ACTGCGATGAGTGGCAGGGCGGGGCGTAATTTTTTTAAGGCAGTTATTGGTGCCCTTAAACGCCTGGTTG
CTACGCCTGAATAAGTGATAATAAGCGGATGAATGGCAGAAATTCGAAAGCAAATTCGACCCGGTCGTCG
GTTCAGGGCAGGGTCGTTAAATAGCCGCTTATGTCTATTGCTGGTTTACCGGTTTATTGACTACCGGAAG
CAGTGTGACCGTGTGCTTCTCAAATGCCTGAGGCCAGTTTGCTCAGGCTCTCCCCGTGGAGGCTAAGAAA
CCATTATTATCATGACATTAACCTATAAAAATAGGCGTATCACGAGGCCCTTTCGTCTCGCGCGTTTCGG
TGATGACGGTGAAAACCTCTGACACATGCAGCTCCCGGAGACGGTCACAGCTTGTCTGTAAGCGGATGCC
GGGAGCAGACAAGCCCGTCAGGGCGCGTCAGCGGGTGTTGGCGGGTGTCGGGGCTGGCTTAACTATGCGG
CATCAGAGCAGATTGTACTGAGAGTGCACCATAACGCATTTAAGCATAAACACGCACTATGCCGTTCTTC
TCATGTATATATATATACAGGCAACACGCAGATATAGGTGCGACGTGAACAGTGAGCTGTATGTGCGCAG
CTCGCGTTGCATTTTCGGAAGCGCTCGTTTTCGGAAACGCTTTGAAGTTCCTATTCCGAAGTTCCTATTC
TCTAGCTAGAAAGTATAGGAACTTCAGAGCGCTTTTGAAAACCAAAAGCGCTCTGAAGACGCACTTTCAA
AAAACCAAAAACGCACCGGACTGTAACGAGCTACTAAAATATTGCGAATACCGCTTCCACAAACATTGCT
CAAAAGTATCTCTTTGCTATATATCTCTGTGCTATATCCCTATATAACCTACCCATCCACCTTTCGCTCC
TTGAACTTGCATCTAAACTCGACCTCTACATTTTTTATGTTTATCTCTAGTATTACTCTTTAGACAAAAA
AATTGTAGTAAGAACTATTCATAGAGTGAATCGAAAACAATACGAAAATGTAAACATTTCCTATACGTAG
TATATAGAGACAAAATAGAAGAAACCGTTCATAATTTTCTGACCAATGAAGAATCATCAACGCTATCACT
TTCTGTTCACAAAGTATGCGCAATCCACATCGGTATAGAATATAATCGGGGATGCCTTTATCTTGAAAAA
ATGCACCCGCAGCTTCGCTAGTAATCAGTAAACGCGGGAAGTGGAGTCAGGCTTTTTTTATGGAAGAGAA
AATAGACACCAAAGTAGCCTTCTTCTAACCTTAACGGACCTACAGTGCAAAAAGTTATCAAGAGACTGCA
TTATAGAGCGCACAAAGGAGAAAAAAAGTAATCTAAGATGCTTTGTTAGAAAAATAGCGCTCTCGGGATG
CATTTTTGTAGAACAAAAAAGAAGTATAGATTCTTTGTTGGTAAAATAGCGCTCTCGCGTTGCATTTCTG
TTCTGTAAAAATGCAGCTCAGATTCTTTGTTTGAAAAATTAGCGCTCTCGCGTTGCATTTTTGTTTTACA
AAAATGAAGCACAGATTCTTCGTTGGTAAAATAGCGCTTTCGCGTTGCATTTCTGTTCTGTAAAAATGCA
GCTCAGATTCTTTGTTTGAAAAATTAGCGCTCTCGCGTTGCATTTTTGTTCTACAAAATGAAGCACAGAT
GCTTCGTT
